Addgene plasmid #207389: PET-evoSpCas9-NLS-6xHis
Purpose: Expression of increased-fidelity (i.e. high-fidelity) SpCas9 variant in bacterial cells
Depositing lab: Ervin Welker. Depositing organization: HUN-REN Research Centre for Natural Sciences. Publication: A cleavage rule for selection of increased-fidelity SpCas9 variants with high efficiency and no detectable off-targets. Kulcsar PI, Talas A, Ligeti Z, Toth E, Rakvacs Z, Bartos Z, Krausz SL, Welker A, Vegi VL, Huszar K, Welker E. Nat Commun. 2023 Sep 16;14(1):5746. doi: 10.1038/s41467-023-41393-5. PubMed 37717069.
Backbone
  Vector backbone: pET
  Vector type: Bacterial Expression, CRISPR
Growth in bacteria
  Bacterial resistance: Ampicillin, 100 μg/mL
  Growth temperature: 37°C
  Growth strain: DH5alpha
  Copy number: High Copy
Gene/Insert
  Gene/Insert name: evoSpCas9
  Species: S. pyogenes
  Insert size (bp): 4158
  Mutation: M495V, Y515N, K526E, R661Q
  Promoter: T7
  Tag / fusion protein: 6xHis (C terminal on insert)
  Cloning method: Gibson Cloning
Terms and licenses: Academic/Nonprofit Terms; Industry Terms: Not Available to Industry
Depositor comments: Please visit https://doi.org/10.1101/2022.08.16.504097 for bioRxiv preprint
How to cite: PET-evoSpCas9-NLS-6xHis was a gift from Ervin Welker (Addgene plasmid # 207389 ; http://n2t.net/addgene:207389 ; RRID:Addgene_207389)
