[The description below was written by a language model from this plasmid's Addgene catalogue record and pLannotate feature annotations shown in this document.]
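Description:
PET-evoSpCas9-NLS-6xHis is a pET-family bacterial expression plasmid of about 9.2 kb for producing the increased-fidelity Streptococcus pyogenes Cas9 variant evoCas9 in E. coli. It replicates from a ColE1/pBR322-type origin with the adjacent bom and rop elements typical of pET backbones. The catalogue lists it as high copy, although rop normally moderates copy number. Selection is by ampicillin through the β-lactamase gene and its own promoter. An f1 phage origin is also present, along with short remnants of the tetracycline resistance gene that are backbone leftovers rather than functional markers.

The expression cassette follows the standard inducible T7lac design. A T7 promoter is followed immediately by a lac operator and the phage T7 gene 10 ribosome binding site, and the plasmid-borne lacI gene supplies repressor. Transcription therefore needs a host that provides T7 RNA polymerase and is released by IPTG or lactose. The open reading frame encodes SpCas9 carrying the M495V, Y515N, K526E and R661Q substitutions that define evoCas9. It is fused at its C terminus to a bipartite nucleoplasmin nuclear localization signal and then a 6xHis tag, and a T7 terminator closes the unit. The feature table does not label the His tag as such. An 18-nt feature just upstream of the terminator, called as a solubility-tag fragment, sits where the hexahistidine sequence would be expected and may be an annotation artefact.

The His tag allows metal-affinity purification of the recombinant nuclease, and the NLS makes the purified protein suitable for use in eukaryotic cells, for example as a ribonucleoprotein complex with guide RNA. The stated purpose is bacterial expression of this high-fidelity variant, deposited with work comparing the efficiency and off-target behaviour of increased-fidelity SpCas9 variants.
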