Features (pLannotate 1.2.2; 19 found; start..end, strand, type, name):
      1..19      +  promoter       T7 promoter: promoter for bacteriophage T7 RNA polymerase
     20..44      +  protein_bind   lac operator: The lac repressor binds to the lac operator to inhibit transcription in E. coli. This inhibition can be relieved by adding lactose or isopropyl-β-D-thiogalactopyranoside (IPTG). lac repressor encoded by lacI
     59..81      +  RBS            RBS: efficient ribosome binding site from bacteriophage T7 gene 10 (Olins and Rangwala, 1989)
     88..4191    +  CDS            evoCas9: Streptococcus pyogenes Cas9 variant with improved specificity (Casini et al., 2018) generates RNA-guided double strand breaks in DNA
   4192..4239    +  CDS            nucleoplasmin NLS: bipartite nuclear localization signal from nucleoplasmin
   4277..4294    +  CDS            SET1 (fragment): solubility-enhancement tag derived from T7 phage gene 10B
   4302..4349    +  terminator     T7 terminator: transcription terminator for bacteriophage T7 RNA polymerase
   4386..4841    +  rep_origin     f1 ori (sequence partly withheld): f1 bacteriophage origin of replication; arrow indicates direction of (+) strand synthesis
   4956..5816    -  CDS            AmpR: β-lactamase; bla; confers resistance to ampicillin, carbenicillin, and related antibiotics
   5817..5909    -  promoter       AmpR promoter: bla
   5990..6578    +  rep_origin     ori: high-copy-number ColE1/pMB1/pBR322/pUC origin of replication
   6764..6903    -  misc_feature   bom: basis of mobility region from pBR322
   7005..7196    -  CDS            rop: Rop protein, which maintains plasmids at low copy number; rop
   7213..7593    +  CDS            YPB1_ECOLX: Protein predicted: Swiss-Prot protein existence level 4. From Escherichia coli.
   7655..7719    -  CDS            TcR (fragment): tetracycline efflux protein; tet; confers resistance to tetracycline
   7734..7755    -  protein_bind   CAP binding site: CAP binding activates transcription in the presence of cAMP. E. coli catabolite activator protein
   7768..8850    -  CDS            lacI: lac repressor; lacI; The lac repressor binds to the lac operator to inhibit transcription in E. coli. This inhibition can be relieved by adding lactose or isopropyl-β-D-thiogalactopyranoside (IPTG).
   8851..8928    -  promoter       lacI promoter: lacI
   8936..9215    -  CDS            TcR (fragment): tetracycline efflux protein; tet; confers resistance to tetracycline
>Addgene plasmid #207389 | PET-evoSpCas9-NLS-6xHis | addgene full sequence | sequence record 408736 | Addgene NGS Result
TAATACGACTCACTATAGGGGAATTGTGAGCGGATAACAATTCCCCTCTAGAAATAATTTTGTTTAACTT
TAAGAAGGAGATATACCATGGACAAGAAGTACAGCATCGGCCTGGACATCGGCACCAACTCTGTGGGCTG
GGCCGTGATCACCGACGAGTACAAGGTGCCCAGCAAGAAATTCAAGGTGCTGGGCAACACCGACCGGCAC
AGCATCAAGAAGAACCTGATCGGAGCCCTGCTGTTCGACAGCGGCGAAACAGCCGAGGCCACCCGGCTGA
AGAGAACCGCCAGAAGAAGATACACCAGACGGAAGAACCGGATCTGCTATCTGCAAGAGATCTTCAGCAA
CGAGATGGCCAAGGTGGACGACAGCTTCTTCCACAGACTGGAAGAGTCCTTCCTGGTGGAAGAGGATAAG
AAGCACGAGCGGCACCCCATCTTCGGCAACATCGTGGACGAGGTGGCCTACCACGAGAAGTACCCCACCA
TCTACCACCTGAGAAAGAAACTGGTGGACAGCACCGACAAGGCCGACCTGCGGCTGATCTATCTGGCCCT
GGCCCACATGATCAAGTTCCGGGGCCACTTCCTGATCGAGGGCGACCTGAACCCCGACAACAGCGACGTG
GACAAGCTGTTCATCCAGCTGGTGCAGACCTACAACCAGCTGTTCGAGGAAAACCCCATCAACGCCAGCG
GCGTGGACGCCAAGGCCATCCTGTCTGCCAGACTGAGCAAGAGCAGACGGCTGGAAAATCTGATCGCCCA
GCTGCCCGGCGAGAAGAAGAATGGCCTGTTCGGAAACCTGATTGCCCTGAGCCTGGGCCTGACCCCCAAC
TTCAAGAGCAACTTCGACCTGGCCGAGGATGCCAAACTGCAGCTGAGCAAGGACACCTACGACGACGACC
TGGACAACCTGCTGGCCCAGATCGGCGACCAGTACGCCGACCTGTTTCTGGCCGCCAAGAACCTGTCCGA
CGCCATCCTGCTGAGCGACATCCTGAGAGTGAACACCGAGATCACCAAGGCCCCCCTGAGCGCCTCTATG
ATCAAGAGATACGACGAGCACCACCAGGACCTGACCCTGCTGAAAGCTCTCGTGCGGCAGCAGCTGCCTG
AGAAGTACAAAGAGATTTTCTTCGACCAGAGCAAGAACGGCTACGCCGGCTACATTGACGGCGGAGCCAG
CCAGGAAGAGTTCTACAAGTTCATCAAGCCCATCCTGGAAAAGATGGACGGCACCGAGGAACTGCTCGTG
AAGCTGAACAGAGAGGACCTGCTGCGGAAGCAGCGGACCTTCGACAACGGCAGCATCCCCCACCAGATCC
ACCTGGGAGAGCTGCACGCCATTCTGCGGCGGCAGGAAGATTTTTACCCATTCCTGAAGGACAACCGGGA
AAAGATCGAGAAGATCCTGACCTTCCGCATCCCCTACTACGTGGGCCCTCTGGCCAGGGGAAACAGCAGA
TTCGCCTGGATGACCAGAAAGAGCGAGGAAACCATCACCCCCTGGAACTTCGAGGAAGTGGTGGACAAGG
GCGCTTCCGCCCAGAGCTTCATCGAGCGGGTGACCAACTTCGATAAGAACCTGCCCAACGAGAAGGTGCT
GCCCAAGCACAGCCTGCTGAACGAGTACTTCACCGTGTATAACGAGCTGACCGAAGTGAAATACGTGACC
GAGGGAATGAGAAAGCCCGCCTTCCTGAGCGGCGAGCAGAAAAAGGCCATCGTGGACCTGCTGTTCAAGA
CCAACCGGAAAGTGACCGTGAAGCAGCTGAAAGAGGACTACTTCAAGAAAATCGAGTGCTTCGACTCCGT
GGAAATCTCCGGCGTGGAAGATCGGTTCAACGCCTCCCTGGGCACATACCACGATCTGCTGAAAATTATC
AAGGACAAGGACTTCCTGGACAATGAGGAAAACGAGGACATTCTGGAAGATATCGTGCTGACCCTGACAC
TGTTTGAGGACAGAGAGATGATCGAGGAACGGCTGAAAACCTATGCCCACCTGTTCGACGACAAAGTGAT
GAAGCAGCTGAAGCGGCGGAGATACACCGGCTGGGGCCAGCTGAGCCGGAAGCTGATCAACGGCATCCGG
GACAAGCAGTCCGGCAAGACAATCCTGGATTTCCTGAAGTCCGACGGCTTCGCCAACAGAAACTTCATGC
AGCTGATCCACGACGACAGCCTGACCTTTAAAGAGGACATCCAGAAAGCCCAGGTGTCCGGCCAGGGCGA
TAGCCTGCACGAGCACATTGCCAATCTGGCCGGCAGCCCCGCCATTAAGAAGGGCATCCTGCAGACAGTG
AAGGTGGTGGACGAGCTCGTGAAAGTGATGGGCCGGCACAAGCCCGAGAACATCGTGATCGAAATGGCCA
GAGAGAACCAGACCACCCAGAAGGGACAGAAGAACAGCCGCGAGAGAATGAAGCGGATCGAAGAGGGCAT
CAAAGAGCTGGGCAGCCAGATCCTGAAAGAACACCCCGTGGAAAACACCCAGCTGCAGAACGAGAAGCTG
TACCTGTACTACCTGCAGAATGGGCGGGATATGTACGTGGACCAGGAACTGGACATCAACCGGCTGTCCG
ACTACGATGTGGACCATATCGTGCCTCAGAGCTTTCTGAAGGACGACTCCATCGACAACAAGGTGCTGAC
CAGAAGCGACAAGAACCGGGGCAAGAGCGACAACGTGCCCTCCGAAGAGGTCGTGAAGAAGATGAAGAAC
TACTGGCGGCAGCTGCTGAACGCCAAGCTGATTACCCAGAGAAAGTTCGACAATCTGACCAAGGCCGAGA
GAGGCGGCCTGAGCGAACTGGATAAGGCCGGCTTCATCAAGAGACAGCTGGTGGAAACCCGGCAGATCAC
AAAGCACGTGGCACAGATCCTGGACTCCCGGATGAACACTAAGTACGACGAGAATGACAAGCTGATCCGG
GAAGTGAAAGTGATCACCCTGAAGTCCAAGCTGGTGTCCGATTTCCGGAAGGATTTCCAGTTTTACAAAG
TGCGCGAGATCAACAACTACCACCACGCCCACGACGCGTACCTGAACGCCGTCGTGGGAACCGCCCTGAT
CAAAAAGTACCCTAAGCTGGAAAGCGAGTTCGTGTACGGCGACTACAAGGTGTACGACGTACGGAAGATG
ATCGCCAAGAGCGAGCAGGAAATCGGCAAGGCTACCGCCAAGTACTTCTTCTACAGCAACATCATGAACT
TTTTCAAGACCGAGATTACCCTGGCCAACGGCGAGATCCGGAAGCGGCCTCTGATCGAGACAAACGGCGA
AACCGGGGAGATCGTGTGGGATAAGGGCCGGGATTTTGCCACCGTGCGGAAAGTGCTGAGCATGCCCCAA
GTGAATATCGTGAAAAAGACCGAGGTGCAGACAGGCGGCTTCAGCAAAGAGTCTATCCTGCCCAAGAGGA
ACAGCGATAAGCTGATCGCCAGAAAGAAGGACTGGGACCCTAAGAAGTACGGCGGCTTCGACAGCCCCAC
CGTGGCCTATTCTGTGCTGGTGGTGGCCAAAGTGGAAAAGGGCAAGTCCAAGAAACTGAAGAGTGTGAAA
GAGCTGCTGGGGATCACCATCATGGAAAGAAGCAGCTTCGAGAAGAATCCCATCGACTTTCTGGAAGCCA
AGGGCTACAAAGAAGTGAAAAAGGACCTGATCATCAAGCTGCCTAAGTACTCCCTGTTCGAGCTGGAAAA
CGGCCGGAAGAGAATGCTGGCCTCTGCCGGCGAACTGCAGAAGGGAAACGAACTGGCCCTGCCCTCCAAA
TATGTGAACTTCCTGTACCTGGCCAGCCACTATGAGAAGCTGAAGGGCTCCCCCGAGGATAATGAGCAGA
AACAGCTGTTTGTGGAACAGCACAAGCACTACCTGGACGAGATCATCGAGCAGATCAGCGAGTTCTCCAA
GAGAGTGATCCTGGCCGACGCTAATCTGGACAAAGTGCTGTCCGCCTACAACAAGCACCGGGATAAGCCC
ATCAGAGAGCAGGCCGAGAATATCATCCACCTGTTTACCCTGACCAATCTGGGAGCCCCTGCCGCCTTCA
AGTACTTTGACACCACCATCGACCGGAAGAGGTACACCAGCACCAAAGAGGTGCTGGACGCCACCCTGAT
CCACCAGAGCATCACCGGCCTGTACGAGACACGGATCGACCTGTCTCAGCTGGGAGGCGACAAAAGGCCG
GCGGCCACGAAAAAGGCCGGCCAGGCAAAAAAGAAAAAGATGGATAAGCATCACCACCACCATCACTAAT
AACCTAGGCTGCTGCCACCGCTGAGCAATAACTAGCATAACCCCTTGGGGCCTCTAAACGGGTCTTGAGG
GGTTTTTTGCTGAAAGGAGGAACTATATCCGGATTGGCGAATGGG
[124 nt withheld, positions 4386-4509]
C
[91 nt withheld, positions 4511-4601]
A
[49 nt withheld, positions 4603-4651]
CCTTTGACGTTGGAGTCCACGTTCTTT
[37 nt withheld, positions 4679-4715]
ACCCTATCTCGGTCTATTCTTTTGATTTATAAGGGATTTTGCCGATTTCGGCCTATTGGTTAAAAAATGA
GCTGATTTAACAAAAATTTAACGCGAATTTTAACAAAATATTAACGTTTACAATTTCTGGCGGCACGATG
GCATGAGATTATCAAAAAGGATCTTCACCTAGATCCTTTTAAATTAAAAATGAAGTTTTAAATCAATCTA
AAGTATATATGAGTAAACTTGGTCTGACAGTTACCAATGCTTAATCAGTGAGGCACCTATCTCAGCGATC
TGTCTATTTCGTTCATCCATAGTTGCCTGACTCCCCGTCGTGTAGATAACTACGATACGGGAGGGCTTAC
CATCTGGCCCCAGTGCTGCAATGATACCGCGAGACCCACGCTCACCGGCTCCAGATTTATCAGCAATAAA
CCAGCCAGCCGGAAGGGCCGAGCGCAGAAGTGGTCCTGCAACTTTATCCGCCTCCATCCAGTCTATTAAT
TGTTGCCGGGAAGCTAGAGTAAGTAGTTCGCCAGTTAATAGTTTGCGCAACGTTGTTGCCATTGCTACAG
GCATCGTGGTGTCACGCTCGTCGTTTGGTATGGCTTCATTCAGCTCCGGTTCCCAACGATCAAGGCGAGT
TACATGATCCCCCATGTTGTGCAAAAAAGCGGTTAGCTCCTTCGGTCCTCCGATCGTTGTCAGAAGTAAG
TTGGCCGCAGTGTTATCACTCATGGTTATGGCAGCACTGCATAATTCTCTTACTGTCATGCCATCCGTAA
GATGCTTTTCTGTGACTGGTGAGTACTCAACCAAGTCATTCTGAGAATAGTGTATGCGGCGACCGAGTTG
CTCTTGCCCGGCGTCAATACGGGATAATACCGCGCCACATAGCAGAACTTTAAAAGTGCTCATCATTGGA
AAACGTTCTTCGGGGCGAAAACTCTCAAGGATCTTACCGCTGTTGAGATCCAGTTCGATGTAACCCACTC
GTGCACCCAACTGATCTTCAGCATCTTTTACTTTCACCAGCGTTTCTGGGTGAGCAAAAACAGGAAGGCA
AAATGCCGCAAAAAAGGGAATAAGGGCGACACGGAAATGTTGAATACTCATACTCTTCCTTTTTCAATCA
TGATTGAAGCATTTATCAGGGTTATTGTCTCATGAGCGGATACATATTTGAATGTATTTAGAAAAATAAA
CAAATAGGTCATGACCAAAATCCCTTAACGTGAGTTTTCGTTCCACTGAGCGTCAGACCCCGTAGAAAAG
ATCAAAGGATCTTCTTGAGATCCTTTTTTTCTGCGCGTAATCTGCTGCTTGCAAACAAAAAAACCACCGC
TACCAGCGGTGGTTTGTTTGCCGGATCAAGAGCTACCAACTCTTTTTCCGAAGGTAACTGGCTTCAGCAG
AGCGCAGATACCAAATACTGTCCTTCTAGTGTAGCCGTAGTTAGGCCACCACTTCAAGAACTCTGTAGCA
CCGCCTACATACCTCGCTCTGCTAATCCTGTTACCAGTGGCTGCTGCCAGTGGCGATAAGTCGTGTCTTA
CCGGGTTGGACTCAAGACGATAGTTACCGGATAAGGCGCAGCGGTCGGGCTGAACGGGGGGTTCGTGCAC
ACAGCCCAGCTTGGAGCGAACGACCTACACCGAACTGAGATACCTACAGCGTGAGCTATGAGAAAGCGCC
ACGCTTCCCGAAGGGAGAAAGGCGGACAGGTATCCGGTAAGCGGCAGGGTCGGAACAGGAGAGCGCACGA
GGGAGCTCCCAGGGGGAAACGCCTGGTATCTTTATAGTCCTGTCGGGTTTCGCCACCTCTGACTTGAGCG
TCGATTTTTGTGATGCTCGTCAGGGGGGCGGAGCCTATGGAAAAACGCCAGCAACGCGGCCTTTTTACGG
TTCCTGGCCTTTTGCTGGCCTTTTGCTCACATGTTCTTTCCTGCGTTATCCCCTGATTCTGTGGATAACC
GTATTACCGCCTTTGAGTGAGCTGATACCGCTCGCCGCAGCCGAACGACCGAGCGCAGCGAGTCAGTGAG
CGAGGAAGCGGAAGAGCGCCTGATGCGGTATTTTCTCCTTACGCATCTGTGCGGTATTTCACACCGCAAT
GGTGCACTCTCAGTACAATCTGCTCTGATGCCGCATAGTTAAGCCAGTATACACTCCGCTATCGCTACGT
GACTGGGTCATGGCTGCGCCCCGACACCCGCCAACACCCGCTGACGCGCCCTGACGGGCTTGTCTGCTCC
CGGCATCCGCTTACAGACAAGCTGTGACCGTCTCCGGGAGCTGCATGTGTCAGAGGTTTTCACCGTCATC
ACCGAAACGCGCGAGGCAGCTGCGGTAAAGCTCATCAGCGTGGTCGTGAAGCGATTCACAGATGTCTGCC
TGTTCATCCGCGTCCAGCTCGTTGAGTTTCTCCAGAAGCGTTAATGTCTGGCTTCTGATAAAGCGGGCCA
TGTTAAGGGCGGTTTTTTCCTGTTTGGTCACTGATGCCTCCGTGTAAGGGGGATTTCTGTTCATGGGGGT
AATGATACCGATGAAACGAGAGAGGATGCTCACGATACGGGTTACTGATGATGAACATGCCCGGTTACTG
GAACGTTGTGAGGGTAAACAACTGGCGGTATGGATGCGGCGGGACCAGAGAAAAATCACTCAGGGTCAAT
GCCAGCGCTTCGTTAATACAGATGTAGGTGTTCCACAGGGTAGCCAGCAGCATCCTGCGATGCAGATCCG
GAACATAATGGTGCAGGGCGCTGACTTCCGCGTTTCCAGACTTTACGAAACACGGAAACCGAAGACCATT
CATGTTGTTGCTCAGGTCGCAGACGTTTTGCAGCAGCAGTCGCTTCACGTTCGCTCGCGTATCGGTGATT
CATTCTGCTAACCAGTAAGGCAACCCCGCCAGCCTAGCCGGGTCCTCAACGACAGGAGCACGATCATGCT
AGTCATGCCCCGCGCCCACCGGAAGGAGCTGACTGGGTTGAAGGCTCTCAAGGGCATCGGTCGAGATCCC
GGTGCCTAATGAGTGAGCTAACTTACATTAATTGCGTTGCGCTCACTGCCCGCTTTCCAGTCGGGAAACC
TGTCGTGCCAGCTGCATTAATGAATCGGCCAACGCGCGGGGAGAGGCGGTTTGCGTATTGGGCGCCAGGG
TGGTTTTTCTTTTCACCAGTGAGACGGGCAACAGCTGATTGCCCTTCACCGCCTGGCCCTGAGAGAGTTG
CAGCAAGCGGTCCACGCTGGTTTGCCCCAGCAGGCGAAAATCCTGTTTGATGGTGGTTAACGGCGGGATA
TAACATGAGCTGTCTTCGGTATCGTCGTATCCCACTACCGAGATGTCCGCACCAACGCGCAGCCCGGACT
CGGTAATGGCGCGCATTGCGCCCAGCGCCATCTGATCGTTGGCAACCAGCATCGCAGTGGGAACGATGCC
CTCATTCAGCATTTGCATGGTTTGTTGAAAACCGGACATGGCACTCCAGTCGCCTTCCCGTTCCGCTATC
GGCTGAATTTGATTGCGAGTGAGATATTTATGCCAGCCAGCCAGACGCAGACGCGCCGAGACAGAACTTA
ATGGGCCCGCTAACAGCGCGATTTGCTGGTGACCCAATGCGACCAGATGCTCCACGCCCAGTCGCGTACC
GTCTTCATGGGAGAAAATAATACTGTTGATGGGTGTCTGGTCAGAGACATCAAGAAATAACGCCGGAACA
TTAGTGCAGGCAGCTTCCACAGCAATGGCATCCTGGTCATCCAGCGGATAGTTAATGATCAGCCCACTGA
CGCGTTGCGCGAGAAGATTGTGCACCGCCGCTTTACAGGCTTCGACGCCGCTTCGTTCTACCATCGACAC
CACCACGCTGGCACCCAGTTGATCGGCGCGAGATTTAATCGCCGCGACAATTTGCGACGGCGCGTGCAGG
GCCAGACTGGAGGTGGCAACGCCAATCAGCAACGACTGTTTGCCCGCCAGTTGTTGTGCCACGCGGTTGG
GAATGTAATTCAGCTCCGCCATCGCCGCTTCCACTTTTTCCCGCGTTTTCGCAGAAACGTGGCTGGCCTG
GTTCACCACGCGGGAAACGGTCTGATAAGAGACACCGGCATACTCTGCGACATCGTATAACGTTACTGGT
TTCACATTCACCACCCTGAATTGACTCTCTTCCGGGCGCTATCATGCCATACCGCGAAAGGTTTTGCGCC
ATTCGATGGTGTCCGGGATCTCGACGCTCTCCCTTATGCGACTCCTGCATTAGGAAGCAGCCCAGTAGTA
GGTTGAGGCCGTTGAGCACCGCCGCCGCAAGGAATGGTGCATGCAAGGAGATGGCGCCCAACAGTCCCCC
GGCCACGGGGCCTGCCACCATACCCACGCCGAAACAAGCGCTCATGAGCCCGAAGTGGCGAGCCCGATCT
TCCCCATCGGTGATGTCGGCGATATAGGCGCCAGCAACCGCACCTGTGGCGCCGGTGATGCCGGCCACGA
TGCGTCCGGCGTAGAGGATCGAGATCGATCTCGATCCCGCGAAAT
